Addgene plasmid #145245: pGAL4-DBD-MCS
Purpose: (Empty Backbone) Backbone vector expressing GAL4 DNA-binding domain followed by MCS
Depositing lab: Denes Hnisz. Depositing organization: Max Planck Institute for Molecular Genetics. Publication: Unblending of Transcriptional Condensates in Human Repeat Expansion Disease. Basu S, Mackowiak SD, Niskanen H, Knezevic D, Asimi V, Grosswendt S, Geertsema H, Ali S, Jerkovic I, Ewers H, Mundlos S, Meissner A, Ibrahim DM, Hnisz D. Cell. 2020 May 28;181(5):1062-1079.e30. doi: 10.1016/j.cell.2020.04.018. Epub 2020 May 7. PubMed 32386547.
Backbone
  Vector backbone: pcDNA3.1
  Vector type: Mammalian Expression
Growth in bacteria
  Bacterial resistance: Ampicillin, 100 μg/mL
  Growth temperature: 37°C
  Growth strain: DH5alpha
  Copy number: High Copy
Gene/Insert
  Gene/Insert name: None
Terms and licenses: Academic/Nonprofit Terms; Industry Terms: Not Available to Industry
How to cite: pGAL4-DBD-MCS was a gift from Denes Hnisz (Addgene plasmid # 145245 ; http://n2t.net/addgene:145245 ; RRID:Addgene_145245)
