[The description below was written by a language model from this plasmid's Addgene catalogue record and pLannotate feature annotations shown in this document.]
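Description:
pGAL4-DBD-MCS is an empty mammalian expression backbone built on pcDNA3.1 (5,871 nt in the sequenced record) that carries no insert of its own. It is designed so that a coding sequence of interest can be cloned in frame behind the DNA-binding domain of the Saccharomyces cerevisiae GAL4 transcriptional activator. In E. coli it is maintained at high copy through a ColE1/pUC-type origin and selected with ampicillin via the β-lactamase gene and its native promoter. An f1 origin is also present, allowing single-stranded DNA production. Short lac promoter/operator, CAP site, lacI and bom fragments appear to be backbone remnants with no evident role in the design.

The expression cassette consists of the human CMV immediate-early enhancer and promoter, followed by a T7 promoter, the truncated GAL4 DNA-binding domain coding sequence, a short interval where the multiple cloning site described in the catalogue entry would lie (it is not annotated separately), a reverse-oriented SP6 promoter, and the bovine growth hormone polyadenylation signal. A second cassette uses the SV40 enhancer/early promoter to drive the neomycin phosphotransferase gene, terminated by an SV40 poly(A) signal. This permits G418 selection of stably transfected mammalian cells. The short HIV-1 LTR and ble fragments called by the annotation software are partial matches rather than functional units.

Fusions made in this backbone tether a candidate protein or domain to GAL4 binding (UAS) sites, the usual arrangement for testing transcriptional activation with a UAS-driven reporter supplied separately. The record does not detail specific assays, but the associated publication concerns transcriptional condensates in human repeat expansion disease.
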