Features (pLannotate 1.2.2; 21 found; start..end, strand, type, name):
      1..380     +  enhancer       CMV enhancer: human cytomegalovirus immediate early enhancer
    381..584     +  promoter       CMV promoter: human cytomegalovirus (CMV) immediate early promoter
    580..613     +  LTR            5' LTR (truncated) (fragment): truncated 5' long terminal repeat (LTR) from HIV-1
    629..647     +  promoter       T7 promoter: promoter for bacteriophage T7 RNA polymerase
    710..1150    +  CDS            GAL4 DNA binding domain: DNA binding domain of the GAL4 transcriptional activator; Saccharomyces cerevisiae GAL4 (truncated)
   1190..1208    -  promoter       SP6 promoter: promoter for bacteriophage SP6 RNA polymerase
   1234..1458    +  polyA_signal   bGH poly(A) signal: bovine growth hormone polyadenylation signal
   1462..1483    +  promoter       SV40 promoter (fragment): SV40 enhancer and early promoter
   1504..1932    +  rep_origin     f1 ori (sequence partly withheld): f1 bacteriophage origin of replication; arrow indicates direction of (+) strand synthesis
   1946..2275    +  promoter       SV40 promoter: SV40 enhancer and early promoter
   2342..3133    +  CDS            neo: KKA2_KLEPN - Also known as kan, nptII. Experimental evidence at protein level: Swiss-Prot protein existence level 1. Resistance to kanamycin, neomycin, paromomycin, ribostamycin, butirosin and gentamicin B. From Klebsiella pneumoniae.
   3157..3315    +  CDS            ble (fragment): BLE_KLEPN - Experimental evidence at protein level: Swiss-Prot protein existence level 1. Binding protein with a strong affinity to the bleomycin family of antibiotics. Binds to CL990; an antimitotic-antibiotic compound. From Klebsiella pneumoniae.
   3310..3431    +  polyA_signal   SV40 poly(A) signal: SV40 polyadenylation signal
   3504..3520    -  protein_bind   lac operator: The lac repressor binds to the lac operator to inhibit transcription in E. coli. This inhibition can be relieved by adding lactose or isopropyl-β-D-thiogalactopyranoside (IPTG). lac repressor encoded by lacI
   3528..3558    -  promoter       lac promoter: promoter for the E. coli lac operon
   3573..3594    -  protein_bind   CAP binding site: CAP binding activates transcription in the presence of cAMP. E. coli catabolite activator protein
   3607..3699    -  CDS            lacI (fragment): lac repressor; lacI; The lac repressor binds to the lac operator to inhibit transcription in E. coli. This inhibition can be relieved by adding lactose or isopropyl-β-D-thiogalactopyranoside (IPTG).
   3882..4470    -  rep_origin     ori: high-copy-number ColE1/pMB1/pBR322/pUC origin of replication
   4641..5501    -  CDS            AmpR: β-lactamase; bla; confers resistance to ampicillin, carbenicillin, and related antibiotics
   5502..5606    -  promoter       AmpR promoter: bla
   5665..5717    -  misc_feature   bom (fragment): basis of mobility region from pBR322
>Addgene plasmid #145245 | pGAL4-DBD-MCS | addgene full sequence | sequence record 311522 | Addgene NGS Result
GACATTGATTATTGACTAGTTATTAATAGTAATCAATTACGGGGTCATTAGTTCATAGCCCATATATGGA
GTTCCGCGTTACATAACTTACGGTAAATGGCCCGCCTGGCTGACCGCCCAACGACCCCCGCCCATTGACG
TCAATAATGACGTATGTTCCCATAGTAACGCCAATAGGGACTTTCCATTGACGTCAATGGGTGGAGTATT
TACGGTAAACTGCCCACTTGGCAGTACATCAAGTGTATCATATGCCAAGTACGCCCCCTATTGACGTCAA
TGACGGTAAATGGCCCGCCTGGCATTATGCCCAGTACATGACCTTATGGGACTTTCCTACTTGGCAGTAC
ATCTACGTATTAGTCATCGCTATTACCATGGTGATGCGGTTTTGGCAGTACATCAATGGGCGTGGATAGC
GGTTTGACTCACGGGGATTTCCAAGTCTCCACCCCATTGACGTCAATGGGAGTTTGTTTTGGCACCAAAA
TCAACGGGACTTTCCAAAATGTCGTAACAACTCCGCCCCATTGACGCAAATGGGCGGTAGGCGTGTACGG
TGGGAGGTCTATATAAGCAGAGCTCTCTGGCTAACTAGAGAACCCACTGCTTACTGGCTTATCGAAATTA
ATACGACTCACTATAGGGAGACCCAAGCTTGGTACCGAGCTCGGATCCACTAGTAACGGCCGCCAGTGTG
CTGGAATTCATGAAGCTACTGTCTTCTATCGAACAAGCATGCGATATTTGCCGACTTAAAAAGCTCAAGT
GCTCCAAAGAAAAACCGAAGTGCGCCAAGTGTCTGAAGAACAACTGGGAGTGTCGCTACTCTCCCAAAAC
CAAAAGGTCTCCGCTGACTAGGGCACATCTGACAGAAGTGGAATCAAGGCTAGAAAGACTGGAACAGCTA
TTTCTACTGATTTTTCCTCGAGAAGACCTTGACATGATTTTGAAAATGGATTCTTTACAGGATATAAAAG
CATTGTTAACAGGATTATTTGTACAAGATAATGTGAATAAAGATGCCGTCACAGATAGATTGGCTTCAGT
GGAGACTGATATGCCTCTAACATTGAGACAGCATAGAATAAGTGCGACATCATCATCGGAAGAGAGTAGT
AACAAAGGTCAAAGACAGTTGACTGTATCGGCGATCGCTAGCACCGGTCGTACGTCTAGAGGGCCCTATT
CTATAGTGTCACCTAAATGCTAGAGCTCGCTGATCAGCCTCGACTGTGCCTTCTAGTTGCCAGCCATCTG
TTGTTTGCCCCTCCCCCGTGCCTTCCTTGACCCTGGAAGGTGCCACTCCCACTGTCCTTTCCTAATAAAA
TGAGGAAATTGCATCGCATTGTCTGAGTAGGTGTCATTCTATTCTGGGGGGTGGGGTGGGGCAGGACAGC
AAGGGGGAGGATTGGGAAGACAATAGCAGGCATGCTGGGGATGCGGTGGGCTCTATGGCTTCTGAGGCGG
AAAGAACCAGCTGGGGCTCTAGGGGGTATCCCC
[124 nt withheld, positions 1504-1627]
C
[91 nt withheld, positions 1629-1719]
A
[49 nt withheld, positions 1721-1769]
CCTTTGACGTTGGAGTCCACGTTCTTT
[37 nt withheld, positions 1797-1833]
ACCCTATCTCGGTCTATTCTTTTGATTTATAAGGGATTTTGCCGATTTCGGCCTATTGGTTAAAAAATGA
GCTGATTTAACAAAAATTTAACGCGAATTAATTCTGTGGAATGTGTGTCAGTTAGGGTGTGGAAAGTCCC
CAGGCTCCCCAGCAGGCAGAAGTATGCAAAGCATGCATCTCAATTAGTCAGCAACCAGGTGTGGAAAGTC
CCCAGGCTCCCCAGCAGGCAGAAGTATGCAAAGCATGCATCTCAATTAGTCAGCAACCATAGTCCCGCCC
CTAACTCCGCCCATCCCGCCCCTAACTCCGCCCAGTTCCGCCCATTCTCCGCCCCATGGCTGACTAATTT
TTTTTATTTATGCAGAGGCCGAGGCCGCCTCTGCCTCTGAGCTATTCCAGAAGTAGTGAGGAGGCTTTTT
TGGAGGCCTAGGCTTTTGCAAAAAGCTCCCGGGAGCTTGTATATCCATTTTCGGATCTGATCAAGAGACA
GGATGAGGATCGTTTCGCATGATTGAACAAGATGGATTGCACGCAGGTTCTCCGGCCGCTTGGGTGGAGA
GGCTATTCGGCTATGACTGGGCACAACAGACAATCGGCTGCTCTGATGCCGCCGTGTTCCGGCTGTCAGC
GCAGGGGCGCCCGGTTCTTTTTGTCAAGACCGACCTGTCCGGTGCCCTGAATGAACTGCAGGACGAGGCA
GCGCGGCTATCGTGGCTGGCCACGACGGGCGTTCCTTGCGCAGCTGTGCTCGACGTTGTCACTGAAGCGG
GAAGGGACTGGCTGCTATTGGGCGAAGTGCCGGGGCAGGATCTCCTGTCATCTCACCTTGCTCCTGCCGA
GAAAGTATCCATCATGGCTGATGCAATGCGGCGGCTGCATACGCTTGATCCGGCTACCTGCCCATTCGAC
CACCAAGCGAAACATCGCATCGAGCGAGCACGTACTCGGATGGAAGCCGGTCTTGTCGATCAGGATGATC
TGGACGAAGAGCATCAGGGGCTCGCGCCAGCCGAACTGTTCGCCAGGCTCAAGGCGCGCATGCCCGACGG
CGAGGATCTCGTCGTGACCCATGGCGATGCCTGCTTGCCGAATATCATGGTGGAAAATGGCCGCTTTTCT
GGATTCATCGACTGTGGCCGGCTGGGTGTGGCGGACCGCTATCAGGACATAGCGTTGGCTACCCGTGATA
TTGCTGAAGAGCTTGGCGGCGAATGGGCTGACCGCTTCCTCGTGCTTTACGGTATCGCCGCTCCCGATTC
GCAGCGCATCGCCTTCTATCGCCTTCTTGACGAGTTCTTCTGAGCGGGACTCTGGGGTTCGAAATGACCG
ACCAAGCGACGCCCAACCTGCCATCACGAGATTTCGATTCCACCGCCGCCTTCTATGAAAGGTTGGGCTT
CGGAATCGTTTTCCGGGACGCCGGCTGGATGATCCTCCAGCGCGGGGATCTCATGCTGGAGTTCTTCGCC
CACCCCAACTTGTTTATTGCAGCTTATAATGGTTACAAATAAAGCAATAGCATCACAAATTTCACAAATA
AAGCATTTTTTTCACTGCATTCTAGTTGTGGTTTGTCCAAACTCATCAATGTATCTTATCATGTCTGTAT
ACCGTCGACCTCTAGCTAGAGCTTGGCGTAATCATGGTCATAGCTGTTTCCTGTGTGAAATTGTTATCCG
CTCACAATTCCACACAACATACGAGCCGGAAGCATAAAGTGTAAAGCCTGGGGTGCCTAATGAGTGAGCT
AACTCACATTAATTGCGTTGCGCTCACTGCCCGCTTTCCAGTCGGGAAACCTGTCGTGCCAGCTGCATTA
ATGAATCGGCCAACGCGCGGGGAGAGGCGGTTTGCGTATTGGGCGCTCTTCCGCTTCCTCGCTCACTGAC
TCGCTGCGCTCGGTCGTTCGGCTGCGGCGAGCGGTATCAGCTCACTCAAAGGCGGTAATACGGTTATCCA
CAGAATCAGGGGATAACGCAGGAAAGAACATGTGAGCAAAAGGCCAGCAAAAGGCCAGGAACCGTAAAAA
GGCCGCGTTGCTGGCGTTTTTCCATAGGCTCCGCCCCCCTGACGAGCATCACAAAAATCGACGCTCAAGT
CAGAGGTGGCGAAACCCGACAGGACTATAAAGATACCAGGCGTTTCCCCCTGGAAGCTCCCTCGTGCGCT
CTCCTGTTCCGACCCTGCCGCTTACCGGATACCTGTCCGCCTTTCTCCCTTCGGGAAGCGTGGCGCTTTC
TCATAGCTCACGCTGTAGGTATCTCAGTTCGGTGTAGGTCGTTCGCTCCAAGCTGGGCTGTGTGCACGAA
CCCCCCGTTCAGCCCGACCGCTGCGCCTTATCCGGTAACTATCGTCTTGAGTCCAACCCGGTAAGACACG
ACTTATCGCCACTGGCAGCAGCCACTGGTAACAGGATTAGCAGAGCGAGGTATGTAGGCGGTGCTACAGA
GTTCTTGAAGTGGTGGCCTAACTACGGCTACACTAGAAGAACAGTATTTGGTATCTGCGCTCTGCTGAAG
CCAGTTACCTTCGGAAAAAGAGTTGGTAGCTCTTGATCCGGCAAACAAACCACCGCTGGTAGCGGTGGTT
TTTTTGTTTGCAAGCAGCAGATTACGCGCAGAAAAAAAGGATCTCAAGAAGATCCTTTGATCTTTTCTAC
GGGGTCTGACGCTCAGTGGAACGAAAACTCACGTTAAGGGATTTTGGTCATGAGATTATCAAAAAGGATC
TTCACCTAGATCCTTTTAAATTAAAAATGAAGTTTTAAATCAATCTAAAGTATATATGAGTAAACTTGGT
CTGACAGTTACCAATGCTTAATCAGTGAGGCACCTATCTCAGCGATCTGTCTATTTCGTTCATCCATAGT
TGCCTGACTTCCCGTCGTGTAGATAACTACGATACGGGAGGGCTTACCATCTGGCCCCAGTGCTGCAATG
ATACCGCGAGACCCACGCTCACCGGCTCCAGATTTATCAGCAATAAACCAGCCAGCCGGAAGGGCCGAGC
GCAGAAGTGGTCCTGCAACTTTATCCGCCTCCATCCAGTCTATTAATTGTTGCCGGGAAGCTAGAGTAAG
TAGTTCGCCAGTTAATAGTTTGCGCAACGTTGTTGCCATTGCTACAGGCATCGTGGTGTCACGCTCGTCG
TTTGGTATGGCTTCATTCAGCTCCGGTTCCCAACGATCAAGGCGAGTTACATGATCCCCCATGTTGTGCA
AAAAAGCGGTTAGCTCCTTCGGTCCTCCGATCGTTGTCAGAAGTAAGTTGGCCGCAGTGTTATCACTCAT
GGTTATGGCAGCACTGCATAATTCTCTTACTGTCATGCCATCCGTAAGATGCTTTTCTGTGACTGGTGAG
TACTCAACCAAGTCATTCTGAGAATAGTGTATGCGGCGACCGAGTTGCTCTTGCCCGGCGTCAATACGGG
ATAATACCGCGCCACATAGCAGAACTTTAAAAGTGCTCATCATTGGAAAACGTTCTTCGGGGCGAAAACT
CTCAAGGATCTTACCGCTGTTGAGATCCAGTTCGATGTAACCCACTCGTGCACCCAACTGATCTTCAGCA
TCTTTTACTTTCACCAGCGTTTCTGGGTGAGCAAAAACAGGAAGGCAAAATGCCGCAAAAAAGGGAATAA
GGGCGACACGGAAATGTTGAATACTCATACTCTTCCTTTTTCAATATTATTGAAGCATTTATCAGGGTTA
TTGTCTCATGAGCGGATACATATTTGAATGTATTTAGAAAAATAAACAAATAGGGGTTCCGCGCACATTT
CCCCGAAAAGTGCCACCTGACGTCGACGGATCGGGAGATCTCCCGATCCCCTATGGTGCACTCTCAGTAC
AATCTGCTCTGATGCCGCATAGTTAAGCCAGTATCTGCTCCCTGCTTGTGTGTTGGAGGTCGCTGAGTAG
TGCGCGAGCAAAATTTAAGCTACAACAAGGCAAGGCTTGACCGACAATTGCATGAAGAATCTGCTTAGGG
TTAGGCGTTTTGCGCTGCTTCGCGATGTACGGGCCAGATATACGCGTT
